Addgene plasmid #17849: MDH1-miR-181a1-Dusp6
Depositing lab: Chang-Zheng Chen. Depositing organization: Stanford University. Publication: miR-181a is an intrinsic modulator of T cell sensitivity and selection. Li QJ, Chau J, Ebert PJ, Sylvester G, Min H, Liu G, Braich R, Manoharan M, Soutschek J, Skare P, Klein LO, Davis MM, Chen CZ. Cell. 2007 Apr 6. 129(1):147-61. 10.1016/j.cell.2007.03.008 PubMed 17382377.
Backbone
  Vector backbone: MDH1-454
  Backbone manufacturer: Chen lab
  Backbone size w/o insert (bp): 7600
  Vector type: Mammalian Expression, Retroviral
  Selectable markers: Blasticidin
Growth in bacteria
  Bacterial resistance: Ampicillin, 100 μg/mL
  Growth temperature: 37°C
  Growth strain: DH5alpha
  Copy number: High Copy
Gene/Insert
  Gene/Insert name: Dusp6-EGFP (alt name: Dusp6)
  Species: M. musculus (mouse)
  Insert size (bp): 1900
  Entrez Gene: Dusp6 (a.k.a. 1300019I03Rik, MKP-3, MKP3, PYST1)
  Tag / fusion protein: EGFP (C terminal on insert)
  Cloning method: Restriction Enzyme; 5′ cloning site See map (not destroyed); 3′ cloning site See map (not destroyed)
  Sequencing primers: 5′ mPGK-F
Terms and licenses: Academic/Nonprofit Terms; Industry Terms: Not Available to Industry
Depositor comments: This construct simultaneously expresses miR-181a and the DUSP6 gene.
How to cite: MDH1-miR-181a1-Dusp6 was a gift from Chang-Zheng Chen (Addgene plasmid # 17849 ; http://n2t.net/addgene:17849 ; RRID:Addgene_17849)
