[The description below was written by a language model from this plasmid's Addgene catalogue record and pLannotate feature annotations shown in this document.]
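Description:
MDH1-miR-181a1-Dusp6 is a murine retroviral expression vector built on the MDH1-454 backbone and designed to deliver a microRNA and a protein-coding gene together into mammalian cells. The roughly 9.4 kb plasmid is propagated in E. coli through a high-copy ColE1/pUC-type origin with ampicillin selection. The remaining lac, rop, bom, TcR and env annotations are short fragments left over from earlier cloning vectors. The viral portion comprises a murine embryonic stem cell virus 5' LTR, the MESV Ψ packaging signal, a truncated MMLV gag lacking its start codon, and a pol region carrying the splice acceptor, which together allow the genomic RNA to be packaged when viral proteins are supplied in trans.

Downstream of these elements, an internal mouse PGK promoter drives mouse Dusp6 (MKP-3), an ERK-directed MAP kinase phosphatase, fused at its C terminus to EGFP so that expression can be followed by fluorescence. An EMCV IRES then links the blasticidin S deaminase gene (bsr) to the same transcript, allowing blasticidin selection of transduced cells. The second cassette lies in reverse orientation within the 3' LTR region, between a short ΔU3 LTR fragment and the main MESV 3' LTR fragment. There, a human H1 RNA polymerase III promoter drives a mir-181 precursor. Placement inside the 3' LTR generally means such a cassette is copied to the 5' LTR during reverse transcription, giving two copies in the provirus, although the record does not state this explicitly.

According to the depositor, the construct simultaneously expresses miR-181a and DUSP6. The associated study concerns miR-181a as a modulator of T cell sensitivity and selection, but the record does not describe the specific experiment the construct was made for.
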