Features (pLannotate 1.2.2; 26 found; start..end, strand, type, name):
    580..921     +  misc_feature   MESV Ψ: packaging signal of murine embryonic stem cell virus
    988..1404    +  CDS            gag (truncated): truncated Moloney murine leukemia virus (MMLV) gag gene lacking the start codon
   1411..1778    +  misc_feature   pol region: Moloney murine leukemia virus (MMLV) pol region containing the splice acceptor site
   1796..2296    +  promoter       PGK promoter: mouse phosphoglycerate kinase 1 promoter
   2312..3454    +  CDS            Dusp6: DUS6_MOUSE - Also known as Mkp3. Experimental evidence at protein level: Swiss-Prot protein existence level 1. Inactivates MAP kinases. Has a specificity for the ERK family (By similarity). Plays an important role in alleviating acute postoperative pain (PubMed:24155322, PubMed:28405172). Necessary for the normal dephosphorylation of the long-lasting phosphorylated forms of spinal MAPK1/3 and MAP kinase p38 induced by peripheral surgery, which drives the resolution of acute postoperative allodynia (PubMed:24155322). Also important for dephosphorylation of MAPK1/3 in local wound tissue, which f
   3464..4183    +  CDS            EGFP: the original enhanced GFP (Yang et al., 1996) mammalian codon-optimized
   4185..4213    -  misc_feature   MCS (fragment): pUC18/19 multiple cloning site
   4288..4749    +  misc_feature   IRES: internal ribosome entry site (IRES) of the encephalomyocarditis virus (EMCV)
   4754..5173    +  CDS            bsr: BSR_BACCE - Experimental evidence at protein level: Swiss-Prot protein existence level 1. Catalyzes the deamination of the cytosine moiety of the antibiotics blasticidin S, cytomycin and acetylblasticidin S. From Bacillus cereus.
   5272..5302    +  LTR            3' LTR (ΔU3) (fragment): self-inactivating 3' long terminal repeat (LTR) from Moloney murine leukemia virus
   5401..5476    -  ncRNA          mir-181: Accession: RF00076 - mir-181 microRNA precursor
   5585..5675    -  promoter       H1 promoter: human H1 RNA promoter
   5684..6170    +  LTR            3' LTR (fragment): 3' long terminal repeat from murine embryonic stem cell virus
   6363..6379    -  protein_bind   lac operator: The lac repressor binds to the lac operator to inhibit transcription in E. coli. This inhibition can be relieved by adding lactose or isopropyl-β-D-thiogalactopyranoside (IPTG). lac repressor encoded by lacI
   6387..6417    -  promoter       lac promoter: promoter for the E. coli lac operon
   6432..6453    -  protein_bind   CAP binding site: CAP binding activates transcription in the presence of cAMP. E. coli catabolite activator protein
   6466..6558    -  CDS            lacI (fragment): lac repressor; lacI; The lac repressor binds to the lac operator to inhibit transcription in E. coli. This inhibition can be relieved by adding lactose or isopropyl-β-D-thiogalactopyranoside (IPTG).
   6741..7329    -  rep_origin     ori: high-copy-number ColE1/pMB1/pBR322/pUC origin of replication
   7500..8360    -  CDS            AmpR: β-lactamase; bla; confers resistance to ampicillin, carbenicillin, and related antibiotics
   8361..8465    -  promoter       AmpR promoter: bla
   8560..8595    +  CDS            rop (fragment): Rop protein, which maintains plasmids at low copy number; rop
   8697..8796    +  misc_feature   bom (fragment): basis of mobility region from pBR322
   8802..8956    -  CDS            lacZα (fragment): LacZα fragment of β-galactosidase; lacZ fragment
   8964..9239    -  CDS            TcR (fragment): tetracycline efflux protein; tet; confers resistance to tetracycline
   9237..9337    +  CDS            env (fragment): murine leukemia virus gPr80 envelope polyprotein precursor; env; proteolytically cleaved into gp70SU and p15TM subunits
   9379..516     +  LTR            5' LTR (across the origin): 5' long terminal repeat from murine embryonic stem cell virus
>Addgene plasmid #17849 | MDH1-miR-181a1-Dusp6 | depositor full sequence | sequence record 8746 | Author sequence
TGAAAGACCCCACCTGTAGGTTTGGCAAGCTAGCTTAAGTAACGCCATTTTGCAAGGCATGGAAAATACA
TAACTGAGAATAGAGAAGTTCAGATCAAGGTTAGGAACAGAGAGACAGCAGAATATGGGCCAAACAGGAT
ATCTGTGGTAAGCAGTTCCTGCCCCGGCTCAGGGCCAAGAACAGATGGTCCCCAGATGCGGTCCCGCCCT
CAGCAGTTTCTAGAGAACCATCAGATGTTTCCAGGGTGCCCCAAGGACCTGAAAATGACCCTGTGCCTTA
TTTGAACTAACCAATCAGTTCGCTTCTCGCTTCTGTTCGCGCGCTTCTGCTCCCCGAGCTCAATAAAAGA
GCCCACAACCCCTCACTCGGCGCGCCAGTCCTCCGATAGACTGCGTCGCCCGGGTACCCGTATTCCCAAT
AAAGCCTCTTGCTGTTTGCATCCGAATCGTGGACTCGCTGATCCTTGGGAGGGTCTCCTCAGATTGATTG
ACTGCCCACCTCGGGGGTCTTTCATTTGGAGGTTCCACCGAGATTTGGAGACCCCTGCCTAGGGACCACC
GACCCCCCCGCCGGGAGGTAAGCTGGCCAGCGGTCGTTTCGTGTCTGTCTCTGTCTTTGTGCGTGTTTGT
GCCGGCATCTAATGTTTGCGCCTGCGTCTGTACTAGTTAGCTAACTAGCTCTGTATCTGGCGGACCCGTG
GTGGAACTGACGAGTTCTGAACACCCGGCCGCAACCCTGGGAGACGTCCCAGGGACTTTGGGGGCCGTTT
TTGTGGCCCGACCTGAGGAAGGGAGTCGATGTGGAATCCGACCCCGTCAGGATATGTGGTTCTGGTAGGA
GACGAGAACCTAAAACAGTTCCCGCCTCCGTCTGAATTTTTGCTTTCGGTTTGGAACCGAAGCCGCGCGT
CTTGTCTGCTGCAGCGCTGCAGCATCGTTCTGTGTTGTCTCTGTCTGACTGTGTTTCTGTATTTGTCTGA
AAATTAGGGCCAGACTGTTACCACTCCCTTAAGTTTGACCTTAGGTCACTGGAAAGATGTCGAGCGGATC
GCTCACAACCAGTCGGTAGATGTCAAGAAGAGACGTTGGGTTACCTTCTGCTCTGCAGAATGGCCAACCT
TTAACGTCGGATGGCCGCGAGACGGCACCTTTAACCGAGACCTCATCACCCAGGTTAAGATCAAGGTCTT
TTCACCTGGCCCGCATGGACACCCAGACCAGGTCCCCTACATCGTGACCTGGGAAGCCTTGGCTTTTGAC
CCCCCTCCCTGGGTCAAGCCCTTTGTACACCCTAAGCCTCCGCCTCCTCTTCCTCCATCCGCCCCGTCTC
TCCCCCTTGAACCTCCTCGTTCGACCCCGCCTCGATCCTCCCTTTATCCAGCCCTCACTCCTTCTCTAGG
CGCCGGAATTAGATCTTATATGGGGCACCCCCGCCCCTTGTAAACTTCCCTGACCCTGACATGACAAGAG
TTACTAACAGCCCCTCTCTCCAAGCTCACTTACAGGCTCTCTACTTAGTCCAGCACGAAGTCTGGAGACC
TCTGGCGGCAGCCTACCAAGAACAACTGGACCGACCGGTGGTACCTCACCCTTACCGAGTCGGCGACACA
GTGTGGGTCCGCCGACACCAGACTAAGAACCTAGAACCTCGCTGGAAAGGACCTTACACAGTCCTGCTGA
CCACCCCCACCGCCCTCAAAGTAGACGGCATCGCAGCTTGGATACACGCCGCCCACGTGAAGGCTGCCGA
CCCCGGGGGTGGACCATCCTCTAGACTGCCGGATCAATTCCTACCGGGTAGGGGAGGCGCTTTTCCCAAG
GCAGTCTGGAGCATGCGCTTTAGCGGCCCCGCTGGGCACTTGGCGCTACACAAGTGGCCTCTGGCCTCGC
ACACATTCCACATCCACCGGTAGGCGCCAACCGGCTCCGTTCTTTGGTGGCCCCTTCGCGCCACCTTCTA
CTCCTCCCCTAGTCAGGAAGTTCCCCCCCGCCCCGCAGCTCGCGTCGTGCAGGACGTGACAAATGGAAGT
AGCACGTCTCACTAGTCTCGTGCAGATGGACAGCACCGCTGAGCAATGGAAGCGGGTAGGCCTTTGGGGC
AGCGGCCAATAGCAGCTTTGGCTCCTTCGCTTTCTGGGCTCAGAGGCTGGGAAGGGGTGGGTCCGGGGGC
GGGCTCAGGGGCGGGCTCAGGGGCGGGGCGGGCGCCCGAAGGTCCTCCGGAGGCCCGGCATTCTGCACGC
TTCAAAAGCGCACGTCTGCCGCGCTGTTCTCCTCTTCCTCATCTCCGGGCCTTTCGACCTGCACCATGGG
CATGATAGATACGCTCAGACCCGTGCCCTTCGCGTCGGAAATGGCGATCTGCAAGACGGTGTCGTGGCTC
AACGAGCAGCTGGAGCTGGGCAACGAACGGCTTCTGCTGATGGACTGCCGACCACAGGAGCTGTACGAGT
CGTCACACATCGAATCTGCCATTAATGTGGCCATCCCCGGCATCATGCTGCGGCGTCTGCAGAAGGGCAA
CCTGCCCGTGCGTGCGCTCTTCACGCGCTGCGAGGACCGGGACCGCTTTACCAGGCGCTGCGGCACCGAC
ACCGTGGTGCTGTACGACGAGAATAGCAGCGACTGGAATGAGAACACTGGTGGAGAGTCGGTCCTCGGGC
TGCTGCTCAAGAAACTCAAAGACGAGGGCTGCCGGGCGTTCTACCTGGAAGGTGGCTTCAGTAAGTTCCA
GGCCGAGTTCGCCCTGCACTGCGAGACCAATCTAGACGGCTCGTGCAGCAGCAGTTCCCCGCCTTTGCCA
GTGCTGGGGCTCGGGGGCCTGCGGATCAGCTCGGACTCTTCCTCGGACATTGAGTCTGACCTTGACCGAG
ACCCCAATAGTGCAACGGACTCTGATGGCAGCCCGCTGTCCAACAGCCAGCCTTCCTTCCCGGTGGAGAT
TTTGCCCTTCCTTTACCTGGGCTGTGCCAAGGACTCGACCAACTTGGACGTGTTGGAAGAGTTTGGCATC
AAGTACATCTTGAATGTCACCCCCAATTTGCCCAATCTGTTTGAGAATGCGGGCGAGTTCAAATACAAGC
AAATTCCTATCTCGGATCACTGGAGCCAAAACCTGTCCCAGTTTTTCCCTGAGGCCATTTCTTTCATAGA
TGAAGCCCGAGGCAAAAACTGTGGTGTCCTGGTGCATTGCTTGGCAGGTATCAGCCGCTCTGTCACCGTG
ACAGTGGCGTACCTCATGCAGAAGCTCAACCTGTCCATGAACGATGCTTACGACATTGTTAAGATGAAGA
AGTCCAACATCTCCCCCAACTTCAACTTCATGGGCCAGCTGCTTGACTTCGAAAGGACCCTGGGACTGAG
CAGCCCTTGTGACAACCGTGTCCCCACTCCGCAGCTGTACTTCACCACGCCCTCCAACCAGAACGTCTAC
CAGGTGGACTCCCTGCAGTCTACGCATGCATTCATGGTGAGCAAGGGCGAGGAGCTGTTCACCGGGGTGG
TGCCCATCCTGGTCGAGCTGGACGGCGACGTAAACGGCCACAAGTTCAGCGTGTCCGGCGAGGGCGAGGG
CGATGCCACCTACGGCAAGCTGACCCTGAAGTTCATCTGCACCACCGGCAAGCTGCCCGTGCCCTGGCCC
ACCCTCGTGACCACCCTGACCTACGGCGTGCAGTGCTTCAGCCGCTACCCCGACCACATGAAGCAGCACG
ACTTCTTCAAGTCCGCCATGCCCGAAGGCTACGTCCAGGAGCGCACCATCTTCTTCAAGGACGACGGCAA
CTACAAGACCCGCGCCGAGGTGAAGTTCGAGGGCGACACCCTGGTGAACCGCATCGAGCTGAAGGGCATC
GACTTCAAGGAGGACGGCAACATCCTGGGGCACAAGCTGGAGTACAACTACAACAGCCACAACGTCTATA
TCATGGCCGACAAGCAGAAGAACGGCATCAAGGTGAACTTCAAGATCCGCCACAACATCGAGGACGGCAG
CGTGCAGCTCGCCGACCACTACCAGCAGAACACCCCCATCGGCGACGGCCCCGTGCTGCTGCCCGACAAC
CACTACCTGAGCACCCAGTCCGCCCTGAGCAAAGACCCCAACGAGAAGCGCGATCACATGGTCCTGCTGG
AGTTCGTGACCGCCGCCGGGATCACTCTCGGCATGGACGAGCTGTACAAGTAATGAGGATCCCCGGGTAC
CGAGCTCGAATTCGAGAGTAAAACAATTGAAGATCTAGTCGACCAATTCCGGTTATTTTCCACCATATTG
CCGTCTTTTGGCAATGTGAGGGCCCGGAAACCTGGCCCTGTCTTCTTGACGAGCATTCCTAGGGGTCTTT
CCCCTCTCGCCAAAGGAATGCAAGGTCTGTTGAATGTCGTGAAGGAAGCAGTTCCTCTGGAAGCTTCTTG
AAGACAAACAACGTCTGTAGCGACCCTTTGCAGGCAGCGGAACCCCCCACCTGGCGACAGGTGCCTCTGC
GGCCAAAAGCCACGTGTATAAGATACACCTGCAAAGGCGGCACAACCCCAGTGCCACGTTGTGAGTTGGA
TAGTTGTGGAAAGAGTCAAATGGCTCTCCTCAAGCGTATTCAACAAGGGGCTGAAGGATGCCCAGAAGGT
ACCCCATTGTATGGGATCTGATCTGGGGCCTCGGTGCACATGCTTTACATGTGTTTAGTCGAGGTTAAAA
AACGTCTAGGCCCCCCGAACCACGGGGACGTGGTTTTCCTTTGAAAAACACGATGATAATACCATGAAAA
CATTTAACATTTCTCAACAGGATCTAGAATTAGTAGAAGTAGCGACAGAGAAGATTACAATGCTTTATGA
GGATAATAAACATCATGTGGGAGCGGCAATTCGTACGAAAACAGGAGAAATCATTTCGGCAGTACATATT
GAAGCGTATATAGGACGAGTAACTGTTTGTGCAGAAGCCATTGCGATTGGTAGTGCAGTTTCGAATGGAC
AAAAGGATTTTGACACGATTGTAGCTGTTAGACACCCTTATTCTGACGAAGTAGATAGAAGTATTCGAGT
GGTAAGTCCTTGTGGTATGTGTAGGGAGTTGATTTCAGACTATGCACCAGATTGTTTTGTGTTAATAGAA
ATGAATGGCAAGTTAGTCAAAACTACGATTGAAGAACTCATTCCACTCAAATATACCCGAAATTAATGAG
TTAACTTAATTAAGAATTGCGGCCGCGTCGACCTGCAGCCAAGCTTATCGATAAAATAAAAGATTTTATT
TAGTCTCCAGAAAAAGGGGGGAATGAAAGACCCCACCTGTAGGTTTGGCAAGAATTCTAGGAATTCTTAA
TTAAAAAAGAATCCTGTCGGGTCCTGCTTTGCGGTTCTGTCTTCAGCAAACGCAGAGGGCCATGGAGTAG
ATGATGGTTAGCTATAGGGTACAATCAACGGTCGATGGTTTTTATTTGAATTCCAAACTCACCGACAGCG
TTGAATGTTCACTGAAGCAACCTGTGAGGCAGAGATGTGCTGATTTAAACAGTATCTGTGGGAGTCTGGA
GCAGGAGGGAGGCAGAGGAAAGCCCAATCCTTTAACCAAACCTGTCACACTCGAGTGGTCTCATACAGAA
CTTATAAGATTCCCAAATCCAAAGACATTTCACGTTTATGGTGATTTCCCAGAACACATAGCGACATGCA
AATATTGGGATCCGCTAGCTTAAGTAACGCCATTTTGCAAGGCATGGAAAATACATAACTGAGAATAGAG
AAGTTCAGATCAAGGTTAGGAACAGAGAGACAGCAGAATATGGGCCAAACAGGATATCTGTGGTAAGCAG
TTCCTGCCCCGGCTCAGGGCCAAGAACAGATGGTCCCCAGATGCGGTCCCGCCCTCAGCAGTTTCTAGAG
AACCATCAGATGTTTCCAGGGTGCCCCAAGGACCTGAAAATGACCCTGTGCCTTATTTGAACTAACCAAT
CAGTTCGCTTCTCGCTTCTGTTCGCGCGCTTCTGCTCCCCGAGCTCAATAAAAGAGCCCACAACCCCTCA
CTCGGCGCGCCAGTCCTCCGATAGACTGCGTCGCCCGGGTACCCGTGTATCCAATAAACCCTCTTGCAGT
TGCATCCGACTTGTGGTCTCGCTGTTCCTTGGGAGGGTCTCCTCTGAGTGATTGACTACCCGTCAGCGGG
GGTCTTTCATGGGTAACAGTTTCTTGAAGTTGGAGAACAACATTCTGAGGGTAGGAGTCGAATATTAAGT
AATCCTGACTCAATTAGCCACTGTTTTGAATCCACATACTCCAATACTCCTGAAATAGTTCATTATGGAC
AGCGCAGAAGAGCTGGGGAGAATTAATTCGTAATCATGGTCATAGCTGTTTCCTGTGTGAAATTGTTATC
CGCTCACAATTCCACACAACATACGAGCCGGAAGCATAAAGTGTAAAGCCTGGGGTGCCTAATGAGTGAG
CTAACTCACATTAATTGCGTTGCGCTCACTGCCCGCTTTCCAGTCGGGAAACCTGTCGTGCCAGCTGCAT
TAATGAATCGGCCAACGCGCGGGGAGAGGCGGTTTGCGTATTGGGCGCTCTTCCGCTTCCTCGCTCACTG
ACTCGCTGCGCTCGGTCGTTCGGCTGCGGCGAGCGGTATCAGCTCACTCAAAGGCGGTAATACGGTTATC
CACAGAATCAGGGGATAACGCAGGAAAGAACATGTGAGCAAAAGGCCAGCAAAAGGCCAGGAACCGTAAA
AAGGCCGCGTTGCTGGCGTTTTTCCATAGGCTCCGCCCCCCTGACGAGCATCACAAAAATCGACGCTCAA
GTCAGAGGTGGCGAAACCCGACAGGACTATAAAGATACCAGGCGTTTCCCCCTGGAAGCTCCCTCGTGCG
CTCTCCTGTTCCGACCCTGCCGCTTACCGGATACCTGTCCGCCTTTCTCCCTTCGGGAAGCGTGGCGCTT
TCTCATAGCTCACGCTGTAGGTATCTCAGTTCGGTGTAGGTCGTTCGCTCCAAGCTGGGCTGTGTGCACG
AACCCCCCGTTCAGCCCGACCGCTGCGCCTTATCCGGTAACTATCGTCTTGAGTCCAACCCGGTAAGACA
CGACTTATCGCCACTGGCAGCAGCCACTGGTAACAGGATTAGCAGAGCGAGGTATGTAGGCGGTGCTACA
GAGTTCTTGAAGTGGTGGCCTAACTACGGCTACACTAGAAGGACAGTATTTGGTATCTGCGCTCTGCTGA
AGCCAGTTACCTTCGGAAAAAGAGTTGGTAGCTCTTGATCCGGCAAACAAACCACCGCTGGTAGCGGTGG
TTTTTTTGTTTGCAAGCAGCAGATTACGCGCAGAAAAAAAGGATCTCAAGAAGATCCTTTGATCTTTTCT
ACGGGGTCTGACGCTCAGTGGAACGAAAACTCACGTTAAGGGATTTTGGTCATGAGATTATCAAAAAGGA
TCTTCACCTAGATCCTTTTAAATTAAAAATGAAGTTTTAAATCAATCTAAAGTATATATGAGTAAACTTG
GTCTGACAGTTACCAATGCTTAATCAGTGAGGCACCTATCTCAGCGATCTGTCTATTTCGTTCATCCATA
GTTGCCTGACTCCCCGTCGTGTAGATAACTACGATACGGGAGGGCTTACCATCTGGCCCCAGTGCTGCAA
TGATACCGCGAGACCCACGCTCACCGGCTCCAGATTTATCAGCAATAAACCAGCCAGCCGGAAGGGCCGA
GCGCAGAAGTGGTCCTGCAACTTTATCCGCCTCCATCCAGTCTATTAATTGTTGCCGGGAAGCTAGAGTA
AGTAGTTCGCCAGTTAATAGTTTGCGCAACGTTGTTGCCATTGCTACAGGCATCGTGGTGTCACGCTCGT
CGTTTGGTATGGCTTCATTCAGCTCCGGTTCCCAACGATCAAGGCGAGTTACATGATCCCCCATGTTGTG
CAAAAAAGCGGTTAGCTCCTTCGGTCCTCCGATCGTTGTCAGAAGTAAGTTGGCCGCAGTGTTATCACTC
ATGGTTATGGCAGCACTGCATAATTCTCTTACTGTCATGCCATCCGTAAGATGCTTTTCTGTGACTGGTG
AGTACTCAACCAAGTCATTCTGAGAATAGTGTATGCGGCGACCGAGTTGCTCTTGCCCGGCGTCAATACG
GGATAATACCGCGCCACATAGCAGAACTTTAAAAGTGCTCATCATTGGAAAACGTTCTTCGGGGCGAAAA
CTCTCAAGGATCTTACCGCTGTTGAGATCCAGTTCGATGTAACCCACTCGTGCACCCAACTGATCTTCAG
CATCTTTTACTTTCACCAGCGTTTCTGGGTGAGCAAAAACAGGAAGGCAAAATGCCGCAAAAAAGGGAAT
AAGGGCGACACGGAAATGTTGAATACTCATACTCTTCCTTTTTCAATATTATTGAAGCATTTATCAGGGT
TATTGTCTCATGAGCGGATACATATTTGAATGTATTTAGAAAAATAAACAAATAGGGGTTCCGCGCACAT
TTCCCCGAAAAGTGCCACCTGACGTCTAAGAAACCATTATTATCATGACATTAACCTATAAAAATAGGCG
TATCACGAGGCCCTTTCGTCTCGCGCGTTTCGGTGATGACGGTGAAAACCTCTGACACATGCAGCTCCCG
GAGACGGTCACAGCTTGTCTGTAAGCGGATGCCGGGAGCAGACAAGCCCGTCAGGGCGCGTCAGCGGGTG
TTGGCGGGTGTCGGGGCTGGCTTAACTATGCGGCATCAGAGCAGATTGTACTGAGAGTGCACCATATGCG
GTGTGAAATACCGCACAGATGCGTAAGGAGAAAATACCGCATCAGGCGCCATTCGCCATTCAGGCTGCGC
AACTGTTGGGAAGGGCGATCGGTGCGGGCCTCTTCGCTATTACGCCAGCTGGCGAAAGGGGGATGTGCTG
CAAGGCGATTAAGTTGGGTAACGCCAGGGTTTTCCCAGTCACGACGTTGTAAAACGACGGCCAGTGCCAA
GCTCGCTCTCCCTTATGCGACTCCTGCATTAGGAAGCAGCCCAGTAGTAGGTTGAGGCCGTTGAGCACCG
CCGCCGCAAGGAATGGTGCATGCAAGGAGATGGCGCCCAACAGTCCCCCGGCCACGGGGCCTGCCACCAT
ACCCACGCCGAAACAAGCGCTCATGAGCCCGAAGTGGCGAGCCCGATCTTCCCCATCGGTGATGTCGGCG
ATATAGGCGCCAGCAACCGCACCTGTGGCGCCGGTGATGCCGGCCACGATGCGTCCGGCGTAGAGGATCG
ATTAGTCCAATTTGTTAAAGACAGGATATCAGTGGTCCAGGCTCTAGTTTTGACTCAACAATATCACCAG
CTGAAGCCTATAGAGTACGAGCCATAGATAAAATAAAAGATTTTATTTAGTCTCCAGAAAAAGGGGGGAA
