>Addgene plasmid #17849 | MDH1-miR-181a1-Dusp6 | addgene partial sequence | sequence record 23783 | 17849 with mPGK-F
TTTCTCTTCNNATCTCCGGGCCTTTCGACCTGCACCATGGGCATGATAGATACGCTCAGACCCGTGCCCT
TCGCGTCGGAAATGGCGATCTGCAAGACGGTGTCGTGGCTCAACGAGCAGCTGGAGCTGGGCAACGAACG
GCTTCTGCTGATGGACTGCCGACCACAGGAGCTGTACGAGTCGTCACACATCGAATCTGCCATTAATGTG
GCCATCCCCGGCATCATGCTGCGGCGTCTGCAGAAGGGCAACCTGCCCGTGCGTGCGCTCTTCACGCGCT
GCGAGGACCGGGACCGCTTTACCAGGCGCTGCGGCACCGACACCGTGGTGCTGTACGACGAGAATAGCAG
CGACTGGAATGAGAACACTGGTGGAGAGTCGGTCCTCGGGCTGCTGCTCAAGAAACTCAAAGACGAGGGC
TGCCGGGCGTTCTACCTGGAAGGTGGCTTCAGTAAGTTCCAGGCCGAGTTCGCCCTGCACTGCGAGACCA
ATCTAGACGGCTCGTGCAGCAGCAGTTCCCCGCCTTTGCCAGTGCTGGGGCTCGGGGGCCTGCGGATCAG
CTCGGACTCTTCCTCGGACATTGAGTCTGACCTTGACCGAGACCCCAATAGTGCAACGGACTCTGATGGC
AGCCCGCTGTCCAACAGCCAGCCTTCCTTCCCGGTGGAGATTTTGCCCTTCCTTTACCTGGGCTGTGCCA
AGGACTCGACCAACTTGGACGTGTTGGAAGAGTTTGGCTANAATANTTNTTGAATGTCNCCCCANTTGCC
AATTTGTTNATGATGGGG
